>Addgene plasmid #69170 | LD118 | depositor full sequence | sequence record 121958 | Full Sequence
CTAAATTGTAAGCGTTAATATTTTGTTAAAATTCGCGTTAAATTTTTGTTAAATCAGCTCATTTTTTAAC
CAATAGGCCGAAATCGGCAAAATCCCTTATAAATCAAAAGAATAGACCGAGATAGGGT
[37 nt withheld, positions 129-165]
AAAGAACGTGGACTCCAACGTCAAAGG
[49 nt withheld, positions 193-241]
T
[91 nt withheld, positions 243-333]
G
[124 nt withheld, positions 335-458]
CCCATTCGCCATTCAGGCTGCGCAACTGTTGGGAAGGGCGATCGGTGCGGGCCTCTTCGCTATTACGCCA
GCTGGCGAAAGGGGGATGTGCTGCAAGGCGATTAAGTTGGGTAACGCCAGGGTTTTCCCAGTCACGACGT
TGTAAAACGACGGCCAGTGAGCGCGCGTAATACGACTCACTATAGGGCGAATTGGAGCTCCACCGCGGTC
GAGCTTTACTAAGAGGGATGATGCGGATCCAACAAGCAGTAACGGCGGTAACAGCAGTATAATAAAGAAT
GGTGATGTGATCGTATTCAACTTGGAAACATTACAGCCAACCATGGTCATCGAAGCTCATAAGGGCGAGA
TTGCTGCAATGGCAATTAGTTTTGATGGGACACTAATGGCTACCGCCTCTGATAAAGGTACTATCATCAG
GGTCTTTGACATTGAAACGGGTGATAAGATCTACCAATTCAGGAGAGGGACGTACGCGACAAGAATTTAC
TCCATATCATTCAGTGAAGATAGCCAGTACTTGGCGGTTACCGGCTCTTCCAAAACCGTGCATATCTTCA
AATTGGGGCATTCAATGAGCAACAATAAACTAGACAGCGATGATAGCAACATGGAAGAAGCTGCAGCCGA
TGATTCATCGCTCGATACCACCAGTATCGATGCGCTGAGTGACGAGGAAAACCCGACAAGACTCGCAAGA
GAACCATATGTGGATGCATCAAGAAAGACAATGGGTAGGATGATACGTTACTCTTCTCAAAAGCTATCCC
GAAGAGCTGCCAGAACATTGGGTCAGATTTTCCCCATCAAAGTTACATCGTTGTTGGAATCCTCGCGCCA
TTTTGCGTCTTTGAAACTTCCCGTTGAAACCAATTCCCATGTAATGACCATATCAAGTATAGGCTCTCCA
ATAGATATAGACACATCCGAGTATCCGGAACTCTTCGAAACTGGCAATTCCGCAAGTACAGAGTCCTACC
ATGAGCCTGTTATGAAGATGGTCCCCATCAGGGTCGTTTCCTCGGATGGATACCTATACAACTTTGTTAT
GGACCCGGAGAGAGGCGGCGATTGCTTAATATTGTCACAGTATTCCATCTTGATGGATGCTTCGTACGCT
GCAGGTCGACGGATCGGTGACGGTGCTGGTTTAATTAACATGTCTAAAGGTGAAGAATTATTCACTGGTG
TTGTCCCAATTTTGGTTGAATTAGATGGTGATGTTAATGGTCACAAATTTTCTGTCTCCGGTGAAGGTGA
AGGTGATGCTACTTACGGTAAATTGACCTTAAAATTTATTTGTACTACTGGTAAATTGCCAGTTCCATGG
CCAACCTTAGTCACTACTTTAACTTATGGTGTTCAATGTTTTTCTAGATACCCAGATCATATGAAACAAC
ATGACTTTTTCAAGTCTGCCATGCCAGAAGGTTATGTTCAAGAAAGAACTATTTTTTTCAAAGATGACGG
TAACTACAAGACCAGAGCTGAAGTCAAGTTTGAAGGTGATACCTTAGTTAATAGAATCGAATTAAAAGGT
ATTGATTTTAAAGAAGATGGTAACATTTTAGGTCACAAATTGGAATACAACTATAACTCTCACAATGTTT
ACATCATGGCTGACAAACAAAAGAATGGTATCAAAGTTAACTTCAAAATTAGACACAACATTGAAGATGG
TTCTGTTCAATTAGCTGACCATTATCAACAAAATACTCCAATTGGTGATGGTCCAGTCTTGTTACCAGAC
AACCATTACTTATCCACTCAATCTGCCTTATCCAAAGATCCAAACGAAAAGAGAGACCACATGGTCTTGT
TAGAATTTGTTACTGCTGCTGGTATTACCCATGGTATGGATGAATTGTACAAATAAGGCGCGCCACTTCT
AAATAAGCGAATTTCTTATGATTTATGATTTTTATTATTAAATAAGTTATAAAAAAAATAAGTGTATACA
AATTTTAAAGTGACTCTTAGGTTTTAAAACGAAAATTCTTATTCTTGAGTAACTCTTTCCTGTAGGTCAG
GTTGCTTTCTCAGGTATAGTATGAGGTCGCTCTTATTGACCACACCTCTACCGGCAGATCCGCTAGGGAT
AACAGGGTAATATAGATCTGTTTAGCTTGCCTCGTCCCCGCCGGGTCACCCGGCCAGCGACATGGAGGCC
CAGAATACCCTCCTTGACAGTCTTGACGTGCGCAGCTCAGGGGCATGATGTGACTGTCGCCCGTACATTT
AGCCCATACATCCCCATGTATAATCATTTGCATCCATACATTTTGATGGCCGCACGGCGCGAAGCAAAAA
TTACGGCTCCTCGCTGCAGACCTGCGAGCAGGGAAACGCTCCCCTCACAGACGCGTTGAATTGTCCCCAC
GCCGCGCCCCTGTAGAGAAATATAAAAGGTTAGGATTTGCCACTGAGGTTCTTCTTTCATATACTTCCTT
TTAAAATCTTGCTAGGATACAGTTCTCACATCACATCCGAACATAAACAACCATGACAGTCAACACTAAG
ACCTATAGTGAGAGAGCAGAAACTCATGCCTCACCAGTAGCACAGCGATTATTTCGATTAATGGAACTGA
AGAAAACCAATTTATGTGCATCAATTGACGTTGATACCACTAAGGAATTCCTTGAATTAATTGATAAATT
AGGTCCTTATGTATGCTTAATCAAGACTCATATTGATATAATCAATGATTTTTCCTATGAATCCACTATT
GAACCATTATTAGAACTTTCACGTAAACATCAATTTATGATTTTTGAAGATAGAAAATTTGCTGATATTG
GTAATACCGTAAAGAAACAATATATTGGTGGAGTTTATAAAATTAGTAGTTGGGCAGATATTACCAATGC
TCATGGTGTCACTGGGAATGGAGTGGTTGAAGGATTAAAACAGGGAGCTAAAGAAACCACCACCAACCAA
GAGCCAAGAGGGTTATTGATGTTAGCTGAATTATCATCAGTGGGATCATTAGCATATGGAGAATATTCTC
AAAAAACTGTTGAAATTGCTAAATCCGATAAGGAATTTGTTATTGGATTTATTGCCCAACGTGATATGGG
TGGCCAAGAAGAAGGATTTGATTGGCTTATTATGACACCTGGAGTTGGATTAGATGATAAAGGTGATGGA
TTAGGACAACAATATAGAACTGTTGATGAAGTTGTTAGCACTGGAACTGATATTATCATTGTTGGTAGAG
GATTGTTTGGTAAAGGAAGAGATCCAGATATTGAAGGTAAAAGGTATAGAAATGCTGGTTGGAATGCTTA
TTTGAAAAAGACTGGCCAATTATAATCAGTACTGACAATAAAAAGATTCTTGTTTTCAAGAACTTGTCAT
TTGTATAGTTTTTTTATATTGTAGTTGTTCTATTTTAATCAAATGTTAGCGTGATTTATATTTTTTTTCG
CCTCGACATCATCTGCCCAGATGCGAAGTTAAGTGCGCAGAAAGTAATATCATGCGTCAATCGTATGTGA
ATGCTGGTCGCTATACTGCTGTCGATTCGATACTAACGCCGCCATCCAGTGTCGAAAACGAGCTCGAATT
CATCGATGATATCAGATCCACTAGTGGCCTATGCTGATCACGGAAGTGTCTCGCGCTGCCTTCCGTACGT
CACAACGCATACACAATATAGTTTATATAAACTCCTGCGTATAATCTATCCTTTTGCATAATATTTTCGT
CACCATTATCTTGTTGCGGTGTTTTTATTTAAAACAATAGAACTCGCCTAAAGGGGAAATTTTCGATATA
AAAATTCAAAAAAATGGCTTTCATGGATCGAGTATTTGTTTGTCGAAAAAGGATCACTGGAGTGACGTTA
CTACGCTACGAAGCCTCCTTCCGGCTTAGCCCTGTTGATTACGAATTTGGATCAGTTGGTATTTGATTCC
TCGGAAGAGTTAACTTCACGCGGGTAAATCACTTGTGATGCGGTATATTCTCTATACGGCTAATAGATGA
ATCAGGGTGTTTTAAAGTGCGTATAAACCCTTTTGCTATTTTCGTTTATATAATTGGCGTTGATAAAGAG
CCAATATCTATTGTTGCTACATAGAGGCAGCTCTCTTAGCAAAATAAAAATACAAAAAGTTCGACATGGG
CTTCAGTAGCGGTAAATCAACTAAGAAAAAGCCTCTGCTTTTCGATATCAGACTTAAAAATGTTGACAAC
GATGTAATACTCCTCAAAGGTCCTCCAAACGAGGCCCCCTCGGTGCTTTTATCTGGTTGCATCGTTTTAT
CGATTAACGAACCCATGCAGATCAAAAGCATATCATTGAGACTTTATGGGAAGATACAAATAGACGTACC
ATTAGAGAGGCCCCAGGACGCTAGTTCTTCGTCGTTGTCTTCATCGCCGCCAAAGATCAGAAAGTACAAC
AAAGTTTTTTATAATTACGCATGGGATAATGTTAACCTCAAGGAGTATCTGAGTGGTTTAAGAGGGCAAT
CTGGCCTTGCGGGCAGTAGCTCATCAAGTAATATCTTGGGCACTCGCCAAAGAGCTCAGTCCACAAGTTC
CTTGAAGTCTTTAAAGGGGTCCTCCTCACCCTCTTCATGTACTTTAGATAAGGGCTCGAGGGGGGGCCCG
GTACCCAGCTTTTGTTCCCTTTAGTGAGGGTTAATTGCGCGCTTGGCGTAATCATGGTCATAGCTGTTTC
CTGTGTGAAATTGTTATCCGCTCACAATTCCACACAACATACGAGCCGGAAGCATAAAGTGTAAAGCCTG
GGGTGCCTAATGAGTGAGCTAACTCACATTAATTGCGTTGCGCTCACTGCCCGCTTTCCAGTCGGGAAAC
CTGTCGTGCCAGCTGCATTAATGAATCGGCCAACGCGCGGGGAGAGGCGGTTTGCGTATTGGGCGCTCTT
CCGCTTCCTCGCTCACTGACTCGCTGCGCTCGGTCGTTCGGCTGCGGCGAGCGGTATCAGCTCACTCAAA
GGCGGTAATACGGTTATCCACAGAATCAGGGGATAACGCAGGAAAGAACATGTGAGCAAAAGGCCAGCAA
AAGGCCAGGAACCGTAAAAAGGCCGCGTTGCTGGCGTTTTTCCATAGGCTCCGCCCCCCTGACGAGCATC
ACAAAAATCGACGCTCAAGTCAGAGGTGGCGAAACCCGACAGGACTATAAAGATACCAGGCGTTTCCCCC
TGGAAGCTCCCTCGTGCGCTCTCCTGTTCCGACCCTGCCGCTTACCGGATACCTGTCCGCCTTTCTCCCT
TCGGGAAGCGTGGCGCTTTCTCATAGCTCACGCTGTAGGTATCTCAGTTCGGTGTAGGTCGTTCGCTCCA
AGCTGGGCTGTGTGCACGAACCCCCCGTTCAGCCCGACCGCTGCGCCTTATCCGGTAACTATCGTCTTGA
GTCCAACCCGGTAAGACACGACTTATCGCCACTGGCAGCAGCCACTGGTAACAGGATTAGCAGAGCGAGG
TATGTAGGCGGTGCTACAGAGTTCTTGAAGTGGTGGCCTAACTACGGCTACACTAGAAGGACAGTATTTG
GTATCTGCGCTCTGCTGAAGCCAGTTACCTTCGGAAAAAGAGTTGGTAGCTCTTGATCCGGCAAACAAAC
CACCGCTGGTAGCGGTGGTTTTTTTGTTTGCAAGCAGCAGATTACGCGCAGAAAAAAAGGATCTCAAGAA
GATCCTTTGATCTTTTCTACGGGGTCTGACGCTCAGTGGAACGAAAACTCACGTTAAGGGATTTTGGTCA
TGAGATTATCAAAAAGGATCTTCACCTAGATCCTTTTAAATTAAAAATGAAGTTTTAAATCAATCTAAAG
TATATATGAGTAAACTTGGTCTGACAGTTACCAATGCTTAATCAGTGAGGCACCTATCTCAGCGATCTGT
CTATTTCGTTCATCCATAGTTGCCTGACTCCCCGTCGTGTAGATAACTACGATACGGGAGGGCTTACCAT
CTGGCCCCAGTGCTGCAATGATACCGCGAGACCCACGCTCACCGGCTCCAGATTTATCAGCAATAAACCA
GCCAGCCGGAAGGGCCGAGCGCAGAAGTGGTCCTGCAACTTTATCCGCCTCCATCCAGTCTATTAATTGT
TGCCGGGAAGCTAGAGTAAGTAGTTCGCCAGTTAATAGTTTGCGCAACGTTGTTGCCATTGCTACAGGCA
TCGTGGTGTCACGCTCGTCGTTTGGTATGGCTTCATTCAGCTCCGGTTCCCAACGATCAAGGCGAGTTAC
ATGATCCCCCATGTTGTGCAAAAAAGCGGTTAGCTCCTTCGGTCCTCCGATCGTTGTCAGAAGTAAGTTG
GCCGCAGTGTTATCACTCATGGTTATGGCAGCACTGCATAATTCTCTTACTGTCATGCCATCCGTAAGAT
GCTTTTCTGTGACTGGTGAGTACTCAACCAAGTCATTCTGAGAATAGTGTATGCGGCGACCGAGTTGCTC
TTGCCCGGCGTCAATACGGGATAATACCGCGCCACATAGCAGAACTTTAAAAGTGCTCATCATTGGAAAA
CGTTCTTCGGGGCGAAAACTCTCAAGGATCTTACCGCTGTTGAGATCCAGTTCGATGTAACCCACTCGTG
CACCCAACTGATCTTCAGCATCTTTTACTTTCACCAGCGTTTCTGGGTGAGCAAAAACAGGAAGGCAAAA
TGCCGCAAAAAAGGGAATAAGGGCGACACGGAAATGTTGAATACTCATACTCTTCCTTTTTCAATATTAT
TGAAGCATTTATCAGGGTTATTGTCTCATGAGCGGATACATATTTGAATGTATTTAGAAAAATAAACAAA
TAGGGGTTCCGCGCACATTTCCCCGAAAAGTGCCAC
Features (pLannotate 1.2.2; 19 found; start..end, strand, type, name):
     30..458     -  rep_origin     f1 ori (sequence partly withheld): f1 bacteriophage origin of replication; arrow indicates direction of (+) strand synthesis
    463..618     -  CDS            lacZα (fragment): LacZα fragment of β-galactosidase; lacZ fragment
    626..644     +  promoter       T7 promoter: promoter for bacteriophage T7 RNA polymerase
    667..1566    +  CDS            ATG18 (fragment): ATG18_YEAST - Also known as AUT10 From Saccharomyces cerevisiae (strain ATCC 204508 / S288c) (Baker's yeast).
   1618..2334    +  CDS            yeGFP: yeast-enhanced green fluorescent protein codons optimized for translation in S. cerevisiae and C. albicans
   2355..2542    +  terminator     ADH1 terminator: S. cerevisiae ADH1; transcription terminator for the S. cerevisiae alcohol dehydrogenase 1 (ADH1) gene
   2617..2960    +  promoter       TEF promoter: Ashbya gossypii TEF promoter
   2979..3767    +  CDS            URA3: PYRF_YEAST - Experimental evidence at protein level: Swiss-Prot protein existence level 1. From Saccharomyces cerevisiae (strain ATCC 204508 / S288c) (Baker's yeast).
   3779..3976    +  terminator     TEF terminator: Ashbya gossypii TEF terminator
   4584..5063    +  CDS            ROG3 (fragment): ROG3_YEAST - Experimental evidence at protein level: Swiss-Prot protein existence level 1. Involved in resistance to GST substrate o-dinitrobenzene (o- DNB). From Saccharomyces cerevisiae (strain ATCC 204508 / S288c) (Baker's yeast).
   5063..5083    +  misc_feature   MCS (fragment): pBluescript multiple cloning site
   5096..5114    -  promoter       T3 promoter: promoter for bacteriophage T3 RNA polymerase
   5159..5175    -  protein_bind   lac operator: The lac repressor binds to the lac operator to inhibit transcription in E. coli. This inhibition can be relieved by adding lactose or isopropyl-β-D-thiogalactopyranoside (IPTG). lac repressor encoded by lacI
   5183..5213    -  promoter       lac promoter: promoter for the E. coli lac operon
   5228..5249    -  protein_bind   CAP binding site: CAP binding activates transcription in the presence of cAMP. E. coli catabolite activator protein
   5262..5354    -  CDS            lacI (fragment): lac repressor; lacI; The lac repressor binds to the lac operator to inhibit transcription in E. coli. This inhibition can be relieved by adding lactose or isopropyl-β-D-thiogalactopyranoside (IPTG).
   5537..6125    -  rep_origin     ori: high-copy-number ColE1/pMB1/pBR322/pUC origin of replication
   6296..7156    -  CDS            AmpR: β-lactamase; bla; confers resistance to ampicillin, carbenicillin, and related antibiotics
   7157..7261    -  promoter       AmpR promoter: bla
