[The description below was written by a language model from this plasmid's Addgene catalogue record and pLannotate feature annotations shown in this document.]
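Description:
LD118 is a yeast integration plasmid built on the Bluescript II SK+ backbone, designed to place a GFP tag at the C terminus of the Saccharomyces cerevisiae autophagy protein Atg18 at its chromosomal locus. It is maintained in E. coli as a high-copy plasmid through the ColE1/pUC-type origin and selected with ampicillin via the β-lactamase gene. The backbone also retains the f1 origin, the disrupted lacZα region with lac promoter/operator, and the flanking T7 and T3 promoters. No yeast replication origin or centromere is annotated, consistent with use by genomic integration rather than episomal maintenance.

The roughly 4.3 kb insert, cloned between SacII and XhoI, begins with a fragment of the ATG18 coding sequence followed by a GFP open reading frame and the S. cerevisiae ADH1 terminator. The catalogue calls the tag EGFP, whereas the annotation tool identifies it as the yeast codon-optimised yeGFP. No promoter is annotated upstream of the ATG18 fragment, so expression of the fusion presumably depends on the native ATG18 promoter after integration. Downstream lies a selectable marker cassette in which the Ashbya gossypii TEF promoter and terminator flank a URA3 gene. The record states this is the Candida albicans URA3, although the automated annotation matched it to the S. cerevisiae orthologue. It allows selection of ura3 yeast on medium lacking uracil. The insert ends with further yeast genomic sequence, including a ROG3 fragment, which probably represents the region downstream of ATG18 and serves as the second homology arm.

The two homology regions should direct recombination so that the endogenous gene becomes ATG18-GFP. This allows fluorescence imaging of Atg18 in autophagy studies, as part of a tool set for tagging yeast Atg proteins.
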