Addgene plasmid #69170: LD118
Purpose: Integration of GFP tag at Atg18 C terminus, use auxotrophic marker URA3(Candida albicans)
Depositing lab: Zhiping Xie. Depositing organization: Shanghai Jiao Tong University. Publication: A fluorescent tool set for yeast Atg proteins. Li D, Song JZ, Shan MH, Li SP, Liu W, Li H, Zhu J, Wang Y, Lin J, Xie Z. Autophagy. 2015;11(6):954-60. doi: 10.1080/15548627.2015.1040971. PubMed 25998947.
Backbone
  Vector backbone: Bluescript II SK+
  Vector type: Yeast Expression
Growth in bacteria
  Bacterial resistance: Ampicillin, 100 μg/mL
  Growth temperature: 37°C
  Growth strain: DH5alpha
  Copy number: High Copy
Gene/Insert
  Gene/Insert name: Atg18-EGFP
  Species: S. cerevisiae (budding yeast)
  Insert size (bp): 4300
  Tag / fusion protein: EGFP (C terminal on insert)
  Cloning method: Restriction Enzyme; 5′ cloning site SacII (not destroyed); 3′ cloning site XhoI (not destroyed)
  Sequencing primers: 5′ T7; 3′ SP6
Terms and licenses: Academic/Nonprofit Terms; Industry Terms: Not Available to Industry
How to cite: LD118 was a gift from Zhiping Xie (Addgene plasmid # 69170 ; http://n2t.net/addgene:69170 ; RRID:Addgene_69170)
