>Addgene plasmid #69170 | LD118 | addgene partial sequence | sequence record 124170 | T7 5'-TAATACGACTCACTATAGGG-3'
GGTCGAGCTTTACTAAGAGGGATGATGCGGATCCAACAAGCAGTAACGGCGGTAACAGCAGTATAATAAA
GAATGGTGATGTGATCGTATTCAACTTGGAAACATTACAGCCAACCATGGTCATCGAAGCTCATAAGGGC
GAGATTGCTGCAATGGCAATTAGTTTTGATGGGACACTAATGGCTACCGCCTCTGATAAAGGTACTATCA
TCAGGGTCTTTGACATTGAAACGGGTGATAAGATCTACCAATTCAGGAGAGGGACGTACGCGACAAGAAT
TTACTCCATATCATTCAGTGAAGATAGCCAGTACTTGGCGGTTACCGGCTCTTCCAAAACCGTGCATATC
TTCAAATTGGGGCATTCAATGAGCAACAATAAACTAGACAGCGATGATAGCAACATGGAAGAAGCTGCAG
CCGATGATTCATCGCTCGATACCACCAGTATCGATGCGCTGAGTGACGAGGAAAACCCGACAAGACTCGC
AAGAGAACCATATGTGGATGCATCAAGAAAGACAATGGGTAGGATGATACGTTACTCTTCTCAAAAGCTA
TCCCGAAGAGCTGCCAGAACATTGGGTCAGATTTTCCCCATCAAAGTTACATCGTTGTTGGAATCCTCGC
GCCATTTTGCGTCTTTGAAACTTCCCGTTGAAACCAATTCCCATGTAATGACCATATCAAGTATAGGCTC
TCCAATAGATATAGACACATCCGAGTATCCGGAACTCTTCGAAACTGGCAATTCCGCAAGTACAGAGTCC
TACCATGAGCCTGTTATGAAGATGGTCCCCATCAGGGTCGTTTCCTCGGATGGATACCTATACAACTTTG
TTATGGACCCGGAGAGAGGCGGCGATTGCTTAATATTGTCACAGTATTCCATCTTGATGGATGCTTCGTA
CGCTGCAGGTCGACGGATCGGTGACGGTGCTGGTTTAATTAACAT
