>Addgene plasmid #69170 | LD118 | addgene partial sequence | sequence record 124171 | yGFP-R 5'-GCATCACCTTCACCTTCACC-3'
AAATTTGTGACCATTAACATCACCATCTAATTCAACCAAAATTGGGACAACACCAGTGAATAATTCTTCA
CCTTTAGACATGTTAATTAAACCAGCACCGTCACCGATCCGTCGACCTGCAGCGTACGAAGCATCCATCA
AGATGGAATACTGTGACAATATTAAGCAATCGCCGCCTCTCTCCGGGTCCATAACAAAGTTGTATAGGTA
TCCATCCGAGGAAACGACCCTGATGGGGACCATCTTCATAACAGGCTCATGGTAGGACTCTGTACTTGCG
GAATTGCCAGTTTCGAAGAGTTCCGGATACTCGGATGTGTCTATATCTATTGGAGAGCCTATACTTGATA
TGGTCATTACATGGGAATTGGTTTCAACGGGAAGTTTCAAAGACGCAAAATGGCGCGAGGATTCCAACAA
CGATGTAACTTTGATGGGGAAAATCTGACCCAATGTTCTGGCAGCTCTTCGGGATAGCTTTTGAGAAGAG
TAACGTATCATCCTACCCATTGTCTTTCTTGATGCATCCACATATGGTTCTCTTGCGAGTCTTGTCGGGT
TTTCCTCGTCACTCAGCGCATCGATACTGGTGGTATCGAGCGATGAATCATCGGCTGCAGCTTCTTCCAT
GTTGCTATCATCGCTGTCTAGTTTATTGTTGCTCATTGAATGCCCCAATTTGAAGATATGCACGGTTTTG
GAAGAGCCGGTAACCGCCAAGTACTGGCTATCTTCACTGAATGATATGGAGTAAATTCTTGTCGCGTACG
TCCCTCTCCTGAATTGGTAGATCTTATCACCCGTTTCAATGTCAAAGACCCTGATGATAGTACCTTTATC
AGAGGCGGTAGCCATTAGTGTCCCATCAAAACTAATTGCCATTGCAGCAATCTCGCCCTTATGAGCTTCG
ATGACCATGGTTGGCTGTAATGTTTCCAAGTTGAATACGATCACATCACCATTCTTTATTATACTGCTGT
TACCGCCGTTACTGCTTGTTGGATCCGCATCATCCCTCTTAGTAAAGCTCGACCGCGGTG
